Addgene plasmid #137956: pAAV.CAG.iAChSnFR-NULL
Purpose: Expresses iAChSnFR (non-binding variant) under CAG promoter
Depositing lab: Loren Looger. Depositing organization: HHMI, Janelia Research Campus. Publication: A fast genetically encoded fluorescent sensor for faithful in vivo acetylcholine detection in mice, fish, worms and flies. Borden PM, Zhang P, Shivange AV, Marvin JS, Cichon J, Dan C, Podgorski K, Figueiredo A, Novak O, Tanimoto M, Shigetomi E, Lobas MA, Kim H, Zhu PK, Zhang Y, Zheng WS, Fan C, Wang G, Xiang B, Gan L, Zhang G, Guo K, Lin L, Cai Y, Yee AG, Aggarwal A, Ford CP, Rees DC, Dietrich D, Khakh BS, Dittman JS, Gan W, Koyama M, Jayaraman V, Cheer JF, Lester HA, Zhu JJ, Looger LL. bioRxiv 2020 10.1101/2020.02.07.939504.
Backbone
  Vector backbone: pAAV.CAG
  Backbone size w/o insert (bp): 4616
  Total vector size (bp): 6443
  Vector type: Mammalian Expression, AAV
Growth in bacteria
  Bacterial resistance: Ampicillin, 100 μg/mL
  Growth temperature: 37°C
  Growth strain: NEB Stable
  Copy number: Unknown
Gene/Insert
  Gene/Insert name: iAChSnFR (non-binding variant)
  Species: Synthetic
  Insert size (bp): 1827
  Mutation: Y140A binding site mutant
  Promoter: CAG
  Cloning method: Restriction Enzyme; 5′ cloning site HindIII (not destroyed); 3′ cloning site BamHI (not destroyed)
  Sequencing primers: 5′ GAA AGC CTT GAG GGG CTC CG; 3′ SV40
Terms and licenses: Academic/Nonprofit Terms; Industry Terms: Not Available to Industry
Depositor comments: Please visit https://www.biorxiv.org/content/10.1101/2020.02.07.939504v1 for bioRxiv preprint.
How to cite: pAAV.CAG.iAChSnFR-NULL was a gift from Loren Looger (Addgene plasmid # 137956 ; http://n2t.net/addgene:137956 ; RRID:Addgene_137956)
