[The description below was written by a language model from this plasmid's Addgene catalogue record and pLannotate feature annotations shown in this document.]
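Description:
pAAV.CAG.iAChSnFR-NULL is an AAV transfer plasmid for mammalian expression, built on the pAAV.CAG backbone. It carries a synthetic, non-binding control version of the genetically encoded fluorescent acetylcholine sensor iAChSnFR. The plasmid is maintained in E. coli through a high-copy ColE1/pUC-type origin and selected with ampicillin via the β-lactamase gene. An f1 phage origin and small remnants of lacZα, lacI, rop and bom are also annotated in the backbone. The catalogue lists a total size of 6443 bp, while the sequenced record behind the feature table is 6414 nt. A complete AAV2 inverted terminal repeat is annotated downstream of the cassette, but only short ITR fragments are detected on the upstream side. Such incomplete annotation is common for these repeat-rich, structured elements. The listed recombination-deficient growth strain fits the need to keep the ITRs stable.

Between the ITRs, the CAG promoter (CMV enhancer, chicken β-actin promoter and chimeric intron with rabbit β-globin sequence) drives strong, ubiquitous expression of the roughly 1.8 kb insert. The open reading frame starts with a mouse Igκ leader peptide and ends with the PDGFRβ transmembrane domain. Together these route the protein through the secretory pathway and anchor it on the outer cell surface. The annotated cEGFP segment is the green fluorescent reporter within the sensor, and the flanking unannotated coding sequence presumably represents the ligand-binding portion. SV40 (annotated in reverse orientation) and bGH polyadenylation signals follow the insert. The Y140A binding-site mutation abolishes ligand binding, so the construct serves as a negative control for the functional sensor. It can be used by direct transfection or after packaging into recombinant AAV, and helps separate true acetylcholine signals from artefacts in imaging experiments.
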