Features (pLannotate 1.2.2; 21 found; start..end, strand, type, name):
     12..39      +  repeat_region  AAV2 ITR (fragment): inverted terminal repeat of adeno-associated virus serotype 2 inverted
     68..95      +  repeat_region  AAV2 ITR (fragment): inverted terminal repeat of adeno-associated virus serotype 2 inverted
    223..526     +  enhancer       CMV enhancer: human cytomegalovirus immediate early enhancer
    528..805     +  promoter       chicken β-actin promoter: No description available
    806..941     +  intron         hybrid intron (fragment): hybrid between chicken β-actin (CBA) and minute virus of mice (MMV) introns (Gray et al., 2011)
   1013..1053    +  intron         β-globin intron (fragment): intron from rabbit β-globin gene
   1051..1107    +  CDS            HBB (fragment): HBB_LEPEU - Experimental evidence at protein level: Swiss-Prot protein existence level 1. Involved in oxygen transport from the lung to the various peripheral tissues. From Lepus europaeus (European hare).
   1135..1197    +  sig_peptide    Igκ leader: leader sequence from mouse immunoglobulin κ light chain
   1441..2160    +  CDS            cEGFP: cEGFP is a basic (constitutively fluorescent) green fluorescent protein published in 2008, derived from Aequorea victoria.
   2812..2958    +  CDS            PDGFRβ TM domain: transmembrane domain from platelet derived growth factor receptor beta
   2963..3097    -  polyA_signal   SV40 poly(A) signal: SV40 polyadenylation signal
   3189..3396    +  polyA_signal   bGH poly(A) signal: bovine growth hormone polyadenylation signal
   3426..3566    +  repeat_region  AAV2 ITR: inverted terminal repeat of adeno-associated virus serotype 2 inverted
   3577..3648    +  CDS            lacZα (fragment): LacZα fragment of β-galactosidase; lacZ fragment
   3652..4080    +  rep_origin     f1 ori (sequence partly withheld): f1 bacteriophage origin of replication; arrow indicates direction of (+) strand synthesis
   4108..4207    -  misc_feature   bom (fragment): basis of mobility region from pBR322
   4309..4344    -  CDS            rop (fragment): Rop protein, which maintains plasmids at low copy number; rop
   4439..4543    +  promoter       AmpR promoter: bla
   4544..5404    +  CDS            AmpR: β-lactamase; bla; confers resistance to ampicillin, carbenicillin, and related antibiotics
   5575..6163    +  rep_origin     ori: high-copy-number ColE1/pMB1/pBR322/pUC origin of replication
   6346..6403    +  CDS            lacI (fragment): lac repressor; lacI; The lac repressor binds to the lac operator to inhibit transcription in E. coli. This inhibition can be relieved by adding lactose or isopropyl-β-D-thiogalactopyranoside (IPTG).
>Addgene plasmid #137956 | pAAV.CAG.iAChSnFR-NULL | addgene full sequence | sequence record 271715 | Addgene NGS Result
CCTGCAGGCAGCTGCGCGCTCGCTCGCTCACTGAGGCCGCCCGGGCGTCGGGCGACCTTTGGTCGCCCGG
CCTCAGTGAGCGAGCGAGCGCGCAGAGAGGGAGTGGCCAACTCCATCACTAGGGGTTCCTGCGGCCGCAC
GCGTAGATCTGAATTCGGTACCTAGTTATTAATAGTAATCAATTACGGGGTCATTAGTTCATAGCCCATA
TATGGAGTTCCGCGTTACATAACTTACGGTAAATGGCCCGCCTGGCTGACCGCCCAACGACCCCCGCCCA
TTGACGTCAATAATGACGTATGTTCCCATAGTAACGCCAATAGGGACTTTCCATTGACGTCAATGGGTGG
AGTATTTACGGTAAACTGCCCACTTGGCAGTACATCAAGTGTATCATATGCCAAGTACGCCCCCTATTGA
CGTCAATGACGGTAAATGGCCCGCCTGGCATTATGCCCAGTACATGACCTTATGGGACTTTCCTACTTGG
CAGTACATCTACGTATTAGTCATCGCTATTACCATGGTCGAGGTGAGCCCCACGTTCTGCTTCACTCTCC
CCATCTCCCCCCCCTCCCCACCCCCAATTTTGTATTTATTTATTTTTTAATTATTTTGTGCAGCGATGGG
GGCGGGGGGGGGGGGGGGGCGCGCGCCRGGGGGGGSGGGGGGGGGSGGGGGGSGGGGSGGGGSGAGGCGG
AGAGGTGCGGCGGCAGCCAATCAGAGCGGCGCGCTCCGAAAGTTTCCTTTTATGGCGAGGCGGCGGCGGC
GGCGGCCCTATAAAAAGCGAAGCGCGCGGCGGGCGGGAGTCGCTGCGCGCTGCCTTCGCCCCGTGCCCCG
CTCCGCCGCCGCCTCGCGCCGCCCGCCCCGGCTCTGACTGACCGCGTTACTCCCACAGGTGAGCGGGCGG
GACGGCCCTTCTCCTCCGGGCTGTAATTAGCGCTTGGTTTAATGACGGCTTGTTTCTTTTCTGTGGCTGC
GTGAAAGCCTTGAGGGGCTCCGGGAGCTAGAGCCTCTGCTAACCATGTTCATGCCTTCTTCTTTTTCCTA
CAGCTCCTGGGCAACGTGCTGGTTATTGTGCTGTCTCATCATTTTGGCAAAGAATTCCTCGAAGATCCGA
AGGGGTTCAAGCTTATGGAGACAGACACACTCCTGCTATGGGTACTGCTGCTCTGGGTTCCAGGTTCCAC
TGGTGACAGATCTGCGAACGACACCGTAGTTGTGGGCTCGATCATCTTTACAGAAGGGATTATCGTCGCA
AACATGGTGGCAGAGATGATTGAGGCGCATACAGACCTTAAGGTGGTTCGCAAACTGAACCTTGGCGGGG
TCAACGTTAACTTTGAAGCCATTAAACGCGGAGGTGCGAATAATGGTATTGACATTTACGTGGAGTACAC
TGGGCACGGTCTTGTGGATATTCTGGGGTTCCCGGAGCCGAACGTCTATATCACCGCCGACAAGCAGAAG
AACGGCATCAAGGCGAACTTCAAGATCCGCCACAACGTGGAGGACGGCAGCGTGCAGCTCGCCGACCACT
ACCAGCAGAACACCCCCATCGGCGACGGCCCCGTGCTGCTGCCCGACAACCACTACCTGAGCACCCAGTC
CGTGCTGAGCAAAGACCCCAACGAGAAGCGCGATCACATGGTCCTGCTGGAGTTCGTGACCGCCGCCGGG
ATCACTCTCGGCATGGACGAGCTGTACAAGGGCGGTACCGGAGGGAGCATGAGCAAGGGCGAGGAGCTGT
TCACCGGGGTGGTGCCCATCCTGGTCGAGCTGGACGGCGACGTAAACGGCCACAAGTTCAGCGTGCGCGG
CGAGGGCGAGGGCGATGCCACCAACGGCAAGCTGACCCTGAAGTTCATCTGCACCACCGGCAAGCTGCCC
GTGCCCTGGCCCACCCTCGTGACCACCCTGACCTACGGCGTGCAGTGCTTCAGCCGCTACCCCGACCACA
TGAAGCAGCACGACTTCTTCAAGTCCGCCATGCCCGAAGGCTACGTCCAGGAGCGCACCATCAGCTTCAA
GGACGACGGCACCTACAAGACCCGCGCCGAGGTGAAGTTCGAGGGCGACACCCTGGTGAACCGCATCGAG
CTGAAGGGCATCGACTTCAAGGAGGACGGCAACATCCTGGGGCACAAGCTGGAGTACAACTTTCCGCCGC
CCGCGACTACTGATCCAGAAGGTGCATACGAAACCGTGAAGAAGGAGTACAAACGTAAATGGAATATTGT
ATGGCTCAAACCACTGGGATTCAACAATACGGCGACGCTTACCGTTAAAGACGAACTGGCGAAACAGTAT
AACCTTAAAACCTTCAGTGACTTAGCGAAAATCTCGGATAAGCTGATTCTGGGTGCAACGATGTTCTTTT
TAGAAGGGCCCGATGGTTACCCAGGCCTGCAAAAACTGTACAATTTCAAATTCAAGCACACCAAAAGCAT
GGACATGGGTATTCGCTATACCGCCATTGATAATAACGAAGTTCAGGTAATTGATGCCTGGGCCACTGAT
GGCTTGCTGGTGAGCCACAAATTAAAAATTCTGGAGGATGATAAAGCGTTCTTCCCGCCGTATTATGCTG
CCCCCATCATCCGTCAGGATGTCTTAGATAAGCATCCTGAACTGAAGGACGTGCTGAACAAACTCGCGAA
TCAAATTTCACTGGAAGAAATGCAGAAACTGAATTACAAGGTGGACGGTGAGGGTCAGGACCCAGCGAAA
GTAGCTAAGGAGTTTTTGAAAGAGAAAGGTTTAATTCTGCAGGTCGACGAACAAAAACTCATCTCAGAAG
AGGATCTGAATGCTGTGGGCCAGGACACGCAGGAGGTCATCGTGGTGCCACACTCCTTGCCCTTTAAGGT
GGTGGTGATCTCAGCCATCCTGGCCCTGGTGGTGCTCACCATCATCTCCCTTATCATCCTCATCATGCTT
TGGCAGAAGAAGCCACGTTAGGGATCCAGACATGATAAGATACATTGATGAGTTTGGACAAACCACAACT
AGAATGCAGTGAAAAAAATGCTTTATTTGTGAAATTTGTGATGCTATTGCTTTATTTGTAACCATTATAA
GCTGCAATAAACAAGTTAACAACAACAATTGCATTCATTTTATGTTTCAGGTTCAGGGGGAGGTGTGGGA
GGTTTTTTAGTCGACTAGAGCTCGCTGATCAGCCTCGACTGTGCCTTCTAGTTGCCAGCCATCTGTTGTT
TGCCCCTCCCCCGTGCCTTCCTTGACCCTGGAAGGTGCCACTCCCACTGTCCTTTCCTAATAAAATGAGG
AAATTGCATCGCATTGTCTGAGTAGGTGTCATTCTATTCTGGGGGGTGGGGTGGGGCAGGACAGCAAGGG
GGAGGATTGGGAAGACAATAGCAGGCATGCTGGGGAGAGATCTCACGTGCGGACCGAGCGGCCGCAGGAA
CCCCTAGTGATGGAGTTGGCCACTCCCTCTCTGCGCGCTCGCTCGCTCACTGAGGCCGGGCGACCAAAGG
TCGCCCGACGCCCGGGCTTTGCCCGGGCGGCCTCAGTGAGCGAGCGAGCGCGCAGCTGCCTGCAGGGGCG
CCTGATGCCAGCTGGCGTAATAGCGAAGAGGCCCGCACCGATCGCCCTTCCCAACAGTTGCGCAGCCTGA
ATGGCGAATGG
[124 nt withheld, positions 3652-3775]
C
[91 nt withheld, positions 3777-3867]
A
[49 nt withheld, positions 3869-3917]
CCTTTGACGTTGGAGTCCACGTTCTTT
[37 nt withheld, positions 3945-3981]
ACCCTATCTCGGTCTATTCTTTTGATTTATAAGGGATTTTGCCGATTTCGGCCTATTGGTTAAAAAATGA
GCTGATTTAACAAAAATTTAACGCGAATTTTAACAAAATATTAACGCTTACAATTTCCTGATGCGGTATT
TTCTCCTTACGCATCTGTGCGGTATTTCACACCGCATATGGTGCACTCTCAGTACAATCTGCTCTGATGC
CGCATAGTTAAGCCAGCCCCGACACCCGCCAACACCCGCTGACGCGCCCTGACGGGCTTGTCTGCTCCCG
GCATCCGCTTACAGACAAGCTGTGACCGTCTCCGGGAGCTGCATGTGTCAGAGGTTTTCACCGTCATCAC
CGAAACGCGCGAGACGAAAGGGCCTCGTGATACGCCTATTTTTATAGGTTAATGTCATGATAATAATGGT
TTCTTAGACGTCAGGTGGCACTTTTCGGGGAAATGTGCGCGGAACCCCTATTTGTTTATTTTTCTAAATA
CATTCAAATATGTATCCGCTCATGAGACAATAACCCTGATAAATGCTTCAATAATATTGAAAAAGGAAGA
GTATGAGTATTCAACATTTCCGTGTCGCCCTTATTCCCTTTTTTGCGGCATTTTGCCTTCCTGTTTTTGC
TCACCCAGAAACGCTGGTGAAAGTAAAAGATGCTGAAGATCAGTTGGGTGCACGAGTGGGTTACATCGAA
CTGGATCTCAACAGCGGTAAGATCCTTGAGAGTTTTCGCCCCGAAGAACGTTTTCCAATGATGAGCACTT
TTAAAGTTCTGCTATGTGGCGCGGTATTATCCCGTATTGACGCCGGGCAAGAGCAACTCGGTCGCCGCAT
ACACTATTCTCAGAATGACTTGGTTGAGTACTCACCAGTCACAGAAAAGCATCTTACGGATGGCATGACA
GTAAGAGAATTATGCAGTGCTGCCATAACCATGAGTGATAACACTGCGGCCAACTTACTTCTGACAACGA
TCGGAGGACCGAAGGAGCTAACCGCTTTTTTGCACAACATGGGGGATCATGTAACTCGCCTTGATCGTTG
GGAACCGGAGCTGAATGAAGCCATACCAAACGACGAGCGTGACACCACGATGCCTGTAGCAATGGCAACA
ACGTTGCGCAAACTATTAACTGGCGAACTACTTACTCTAGCTTCCCGGCAACAATTAATAGACTGGATGG
AGGCGGATAAAGTTGCAGGACCACTTCTGCGCTCGGCCCTTCCGGCTGGCTGGTTTATTGCTGATAAATC
TGGAGCCGGTGAGCGTGGGTCTCGCGGTATCATTGCAGCACTGGGGCCAGATGGTAAGCCCTCCCGTATC
GTAGTTATCTACACGACGGGGAGTCAGGCAACTATGGATGAACGAAATAGACAGATCGCTGAGATAGGTG
CCTCACTGATTAAGCATTGGTAACTGTCAGACCAAGTTTACTCATATATACTTTAGATTGATTTAAAACT
TCATTTTTAATTTAAAAGGATCTAGGTGAAGATCCTTTTTGATAATCTCATGACCAAAATCCCTTAACGT
GAGTTTTCGTTCCACTGAGCGTCAGACCCCGTAGAAAAGATCAAAGGATCTTCTTGAGATCCTTTTTTTC
TGCGCGTAATCTGCTGCTTGCAAACAAAAAAACCACCGCTACCAGCGGTGGTTTGTTTGCCGGATCAAGA
GCTACCAACTCTTTTTCCGAAGGTAACTGGCTTCAGCAGAGCGCAGATACCAAATACTGTTCTTCTAGTG
TAGCCGTAGTTAGGCCACCACTTCAAGAACTCTGTAGCACCGCCTACATACCTCGCTCTGCTAATCCTGT
TACCAGTGGCTGCTGCCAGTGGCGATAAGTCGTGTCTTACCGGGTTGGACTCAAGACGATAGTTACCGGA
TAAGGCGCAGCGGTCGGGCTGAACGGGGGGTTCGTGCACACAGCCCAGCTTGGAGCGAACGACCTACACC
GAACTGAGATACCTACAGCGTGAGCTATGAGAAAGCGCCACGCTTCCCGAAGGGAGAAAGGCGGACAGGT
ATCCGGTAAGCGGCAGGGTCGGAACAGGAGAGCGCACGAGGGAGCTTCCAGGGGGAAACGCCTGGTATCT
TTATAGTCCTGTCGGGTTTCGCCACCTCTGACTTGAGCGTCGATTTTTGTGATGCTCGTCAGGGGGGCGG
AGCCTATGGAAAAACGCCAGCAACGCGGCCTTTTTACGGTTCCTGGCCTTTTGCTGGCCTTTTGCTCACA
TGTTCTTTCCTGCGTTATCCCCTGATTCTGTGGATAACCGTATTACCGCCTTTGAGTGAGCTGATACCGC
TCGCCGCAGCCGAACGACCGAGCGCAGCGAGTCAGTGAGCGAGGAAGCGGAAGAGCGCCCAATACGCAAA
CCGCCTCTCCCCGCGCGTTGGCCGATTCATTAATGCAGCTGGGGCTCACATGT
